Features (pLannotate 1.2.2; 28 found; start..end, strand, type, name):
     32..56      +  misc_feature   RB T-DNA repeat: right border repeat from nopaline C58 T-DNA
    365..994     +  CDS            pVS1 StaA: stability protein from the Pseudomonas plasmid pVS1 (Heeb et al., 2000)
   1423..2496    +  CDS            pVS1 RepA: replication protein from the Pseudomonas plasmid pVS1 (Heeb et al., 2000)
   2562..2756    +  rep_origin     pVS1 oriV: origin of replication for the Pseudomonas plasmid pVS1 (Heeb et al., 2000)
   2818..2922    +  promoter       AmpR promoter: bla
   2923..3717    +  CDS            KanR: aminoglycoside phosphotransferase; aphA-3; confers resistance to kanamycin
   3888..4476    +  rep_origin     ori: high-copy-number ColE1/pMB1/pBR322/pUC origin of replication
   4612..4636    +  misc_feature   LB T-DNA repeat: left border repeat from nopaline C58 T-DNA
   4724..4898    -  polyA_signal   CaMV poly(A) signal: cauliflower mosaic virus polyadenylation signal
   4933..5625    -  CDS            HygR (fragment): aminoglycoside phosphotransferase from E. coli confers resistance to hygromycin
   5620..5809    -  intron         cat1 intron: castor bean catalase intron, modified
   5810..6148    -  CDS            HygR (fragment): aminoglycoside phosphotransferase from E. coli; aph(4)-Ia; confers resistance to hygromycin
   8037..8289    -  terminator     NOS terminator: nopaline synthase terminator and poly(A) signal
   9969..10349   -  CDS            cas12a (fragment): CS12A_FRATN - Also known as cpf1 From Francisella tularensis subsp. novicida (strain U112).
  10483..10887   -  CDS            cas12a (fragment): CS12A_FRATN - Also known as cpf1 From Francisella tularensis subsp. novicida (strain U112).
  12417..12974   -  CDS            cas12a (fragment): CS12A_FRATN - Also known as cpf1 From Francisella tularensis subsp. novicida (strain U112).
  12977..14961   -  promoter       Ubi promoter: maize polyubiquitin gene promoter
  14979..15068   +  CDS            lacI (fragment): lac repressor; lacI; The lac repressor binds to the lac operator to inhibit transcription in E. coli. This inhibition can be relieved by adding lactose or isopropyl-β-D-thiogalactopyranoside (IPTG).
  15081..15102   +  protein_bind   CAP binding site: CAP binding activates transcription in the presence of cAMP. E. coli catabolite activator protein
  15117..15147   +  promoter       lac promoter: promoter for the E. coli lac operon
  15151..15173   +  protein_bind   lac operator (fragment): The lac repressor binds to the lac operator to inhibit transcription in E. coli. This inhibition can be relieved by adding lactose or isopropyl-β-D-thiogalactopyranoside (IPTG). lac repressor encoded by lacI
  15207..15881   +  CDS            mRFP1: mRFP1 is a basic (constitutively fluorescent) red fluorescent protein published in 2002, derived from Discosoma sp.. It is reported to be a somewhat slowly-maturing monomer with low acid sensitivity.
  15929..16000   +  terminator     rrnB T1 terminator: transcription terminator T1 from the E. coli rrnB gene
  16016..16043   +  terminator     T7Te terminator: phage T7 early transcription terminator
  16081..18067   +  promoter       Ubi promoter: maize polyubiquitin gene promoter
  18070..19266   +  CDS            GRF4: GRF4_ORYSJ - Also known as GL2 From Oryza sativa subsp. japonica (Rice).
  19333..19977   +  CDS            GIF1 (fragment): GIF1_ORYSJ - Also known as AN3 From Oryza sativa subsp. japonica (Rice).
  19993..20245   +  terminator     NOS terminator: nopaline synthase terminator and poly(A) signal
>Addgene plasmid | EC67841 Sequencing Result | analyzer sequence | sequence record 413975
CACGAAGTGATCCGTTTAAACTATCAGTGTTTGACAGGATATATTGGCGGGTAAACCTAAGAGAAAAGAG
CGTTTATTAGAATAATCGGATATTTAAAAGGGCGTGAAAAGGTTTATCCGTTCGTCCATTTGTATGTGCA
TGCCAACCACAGGGTTCCCCTCGGGAGTCAGCCGTGCGGCTGCATGAAATCCTGGCCGGTTTGTCTGATG
CCAAGCTGGCGGCCTGGCCGGCCAGCTTGGCCGCTGAAGAAACCGAGCGCCGCCGTCTAAAAAGGTGATG
TGTATTTGAGTAAAACAGCTTGCGTCATGCGGTCGCTGCGTATATGATGCGATGAGTAAATAAACAAATA
CGCAAGGGGAACGCATGAAGGTTATCGCTGTACTTAACCAGAAAGGCGGGTCAGGCAAGACGACCATCGC
AACCCATCTAGCCCGCGCCCTGCAACTCGCCGGGGCCGATGTTCTGTTAGTCGATTCCGATCCCCAGGGC
AGTGCCCGCGATTGGGCGGCCGTGCGGGAAGATCAACCGCTAACCGTTGTCGGCATCGACCGCCCGACGA
TTGACCGCGACGTGAAGGCCATCGGCCGGCGCGACTTCGTAGTGATCGACGGAGCGCCCCAGGCGGCGGA
CTTGGCTGTGTCCGCGATCAAGGCAGCCGACTTCGTGCTGATTCCGGTGCAGCCAAGCCCTTACGACATA
TGGGCCACCGCCGACCTGGTGGAGCTGGTTAAGCAGCGCATTGAGGTCACGGATGGAAGGCTACAAGCGG
CCTTTGTCGTGTCGCGGGCGATCAAAGGCACGCGCATCGGCGGTGAGGTTGCCGAGGCGCTGGCCGGGTA
CGAGCTGCCCATTCTTGAGTCCCGTATCACGCAGCGCGTGAGCTACCCAGGCACTGCCGCCGCCGGCACA
ACCGTTCTTGAATCAGAACCCGAGGGCGACGCTGCCCGCGAGGTCCAGGCGCTGGCCGCTGAAATTAAAT
CAAAACTCATTTGAGTTAATGAGGTAAAGAGAAAATGAGCAAAAGCACAAACACGCTAAGTGCCGGCCGT
CCGAGCGCACGCAGCAGCAAGGCTGCAACGTTGGCCAGCCTGGCAGACACGCCAGCCATGAAGCGGGTCA
ACTTTCAGTTGCCGGCGGAGGATCACACCAAGCTGAAGATGTACGCGGTACGCCAAGGCAAGACCATTAC
CGAGCTGCTATCTGAATACATCGCGCAGCTACCAGAGTAAATGAGCAAATGAATAAATGAGTAGATGAAT
TTTAGCGGCTAAAGGAGGCGGCATGGAAAATCAAGAACAACCAGGCACCGACGCCGTGGAATGCCCCATG
TGTGGAGGAACGGGCGGTTGGCCAGGCGTAAGCGGCTGGGTTGTCTGCCGGCCCTGCAATGGCACTGGAA
CCCCCAAGCCCGAGGAATCGGCGTGAGCGGTCGCAAACCATCCGGCCCGGTACAAATCGGCGCGGCGCTG
GGTGATGACCTGGTGGAGAAGTTGAAGGCCGCGCAGGCCGCCCAGCGGCAACGCATCGAGGCAGAAGCAC
GCCCCGGTGAATCGTGGCAAGCGGCCGCTGATCGAATCCGCAAAGAATCCCGGCAACCGCCGGCAGCCGG
TGCGTCGTCGATTAGGAAGCCGCCCAAGGGCGACGAGCAACCAGATTTTTTCGTTCCGATGCTCTATGAC
GTGGGCACCCGCGATAGTCGCAGCATCATGGACGTGGCCGTTTTCCGTCTGTCGAAGCGTGACCGACGAG
CTGGCGAGGTGATCCGCTACGAGCTTCCAGACGGGCACGTAGAGGTTTCCGCAGGGCCGGCCGGCATGGC
CAGTGTGTGGGATTACGACCTGGTACTGATGGCGGTTTCCCATCTAACCGAATCCATGAACCGATACCGG
GAAGGGAAGGGAGACAAGCCCGGCCGCGTGTTCCGTCCACACGTTGCGGACGTACTCAAGTTCTGCCGGC
GAGCCGATGGCGGAAAGCAGAAAGACGACCTGGTAGAAACCTGCATTCGGTTAAACACCACGCACGTTGC
CATGCAGCGTACGAAGAAGGCCAAGAACGGCCGCCTGGTGACGGTATCCGAGGGTGAAGCCTTGATTAGC
CGCTACAAGATCGTAAAGAGCGAAACCGGGCGGCCGGAGTACATCGAGATCGAGCTAGCTGATTGGATGT
ACCGCGAGATTACAGAAGGCAAGAACCCGGACGTGCTGACGGTTCACCCCGATTACTTTTTGATCGATCC
CGGCATCGGCCGTTTTCTCTACCGCCTGGCACGCCGCGCCGCAGGCAAGGCAGAAGCCAGATGGTTGTTC
AAGACGATCTACGAACGCAGTGGCAGCGCCGGAGAGTTCAAGAAGTTCTGTTTCACCGTGCGCAAGCTGA
TCGGGTCAAATGACCTGCCGGAGTACGATTTGAAGGAGGAGGCGGGGCAGGCTGGCCCGATCCTAGTCAT
GCGCTACCGCAACCTGATCGAGGGCGAAGCATCCGCCGGTTCCTAATGTACGGAGCAGATGCTAGGGCAA
ATTGCCCTAGCAGGGGAAAAAGGTCGAAAAAGCTTCTTTCCTGTGGATAGCACGTACATTGGGAACCCAA
AGCCGTACATTGGGAACCGGAACCCGTACATTGGGAACCCAAAGCCGTACATTGGGAACCGGTCACACAT
GTAAGTGACTGATATAAAAGAGAAAAAAGGCGATTTTTCCGCCTAAAACTCTTTAAAACTTATTAAAACT
CTTAAAACCCGCCTGGCCTGTGCATAACTGTCTGGCCAGCGCACAGCCGAACAGCTGCAAAAAGCGCCCA
CATCAAGGCTCCGAGTGCGCGGAACCCCTATTTGTTTATTTTTCTAAATACATTCAAATATGTATCCGCT
CATGAGACAATAACCCTGATAAATGCTTCAATAATATTGAAAAAGGAAGAGTATGGCTAAAATGAGAATA
TCACCGGAATTGAAAAAACTGATCGAAAAATACCGCTGCGTAAAAGATACGGAAGGAATGTCTCCTGCTA
AGGTATATAAGCTGGTGGGAGAAAATGAAAACCTATATTTAAAAATGACGGACAGCCGGTATAAAGGGAC
CACCTATGATGTGGAACGGGAAAAGGACATGATGCTATGGCTGGAAGGAAAGCTGCCTGTTCCAAAGGTC
CTGCACTTTGAACGGCATGATGGCTGGAGCAATCTGCTCATGAGTGAGGCCGATGGCGTCCTTTGCTCGG
AAGAGTATGAAGATGAACAAAGCCCTGAAAAGATTATCGAGCTGTATGCGGAGTGCATCAGGCTCTTTCA
CTCCATCGACATATCGGATTGTCCCTATACGAATAGCTTAGACAGCCGCTTAGCCGAATTGGATTACTTA
CTGAATAACGATCTGGCCGATGTGGATTGCGAAAACTGGGAAGAGGACACTCCATTTAAAGATCCGCGCG
AGCTGTATGATTTTTTAAAGACGGAAAAGCCCGAAGAGGAACTTGTCTTTTCCCACGGCGACCTGGGAGA
CAGCAACATCTTTGTGAAAGATGGCAAAGTAAGTGGCTTTATTGATCTTGGGAGAAGCGGCAGGGCGGAC
AAGTGGTATGACATTGCCTTCTGCGTCCGGTCGCTCAGGGAGGATATCGGGGAAGAACAGTATGTCGAGC
TATTTTTTGACTTACTGGGGATCAAGCCTGATTGGGAGAAAATAAAATATTATATTTTACTGGATGAATT
GTTTTAGCTGTCAGACCAAGTTTACTCATATATACTTTAGATTGATTTAAAACTTCATTTTTAATTTAAA
AGGATCTAGGTGAAGATCCTTTTTGATAATCTCATGACCAAAATCCCTTAACGTGAGTTTTCGTTCCACT
GAGCGTCAGACCCCGTAGAAAAGATCAAAGGATCTTCTTGAGATCCTTTTTTTCTGCGCGTAATCTGCTG
CTTGCAAACAAAAAAACCACCGCTACCAGCGGTGGTTTGTTTGCCGGATCAAGAGCTACCAACTCTTTTT
CCGAAGGTAACTGGCTTCAGCAGAGCGCAGATACCAAATACTGTTCTTCTAGTGTAGCCGTAGTTAGGCC
ACCACTTCAAGAACTCTGTAGCACCGCCTACATACCTCGCTCTGCTAATCCTGTTACCAGTGGCTGCTGC
CAGTGGCGATAAGTCGTGTCTTACCGGGTTGGACTCAAGACGATAGTTACCGGATAAGGCGCAGCGGTCG
GGCTGAACGGGGGGTTCGTGCACACAGCCCAGCTTGGAGCGAACGACCTACACCGAACTGAGATACCTAC
AGCGTGAGCTATGAGAAAGCGCCACGCTTCCCGAAGGGAGAAAGGCGGACAGGTATCCGGTAAGCGGCAG
GGTCGGAACAGGAGAGCGCACGAGGGAGCTTCCAGGGGGAAACGCCTGGTATCTTTATAGTCCTGTCGGG
TTTCGCCACCTCTGACTTGAGCGTCGATTTTTGTGATGCTCGTCAGGGGGGCGGAGCCTATGGAAAAACG
CCAGCAACGCGGCCTTTTTACGGTTCCTGCTCGGATCTGTTGGACCGGACAGTAGTCATGGTTGATGGGC
TGCCTGTATCGAGTGGTGATTTTGTGCCGAGCTGCCGGTCGGGGAGCTGTTGGCTGGCTGGTGGCAGGAT
ATATTGTGGTGTAAACAAATTGACGCTTAGACAACTTAATAACACATTGCGGACGTTTTTAATGTACTGG
GGTTGAACACTCTGTGCCGAATTCGGATCCAGCGATCTGGATTTTAGTACTGGATTTTGGTTTTAGGAAT
TAGAAATTTTATTGATAGAAGTATTTTACAAATACAAATACATACTAAGGGTTTCTTATATGCTCAACAC
ATGAGCGAAACCCTATAGGAACCCTAATTCCCTTATCTGGGAACTACTCACACATTATTATGGAGAAACT
CGAGCTTGTCGATCGACTCTAGCTAGAGAAGCCTATTCCTTTGCCCTCGGACGAGTGCTGGGGCGTCGGT
TTCCACTATCGGCGAGTACTTCTACACAGCCATCGGTCCAGACGGCCGCGCTTCTGCGGGCGATTTGTGT
ACGCCCGACAGTCCCGGCTCCGGATCGGACGATTGCGTCGCATCGACCCTGCGCCCAAGCTGCATCATCG
AAATTGCCGTCAACCAAGCTCTGATAGAGTTGGTCAAGACCAATGCGGAGCATATACGCCCGGAGCCGCG
GCGATCCTGCAAGCTCCGGATGCCTCCGCTCGAAGTAGCGCGTCTGCTGCTCCATACAAGCCAACCACGG
CCTCCAGAAGAAGATGTTGGCGACCTCGTATTGGGAATCCCCGAACATCGCCTCGCTCCAGTCAATGACC
GCTGTTATGCGGCCATTGTCCGTCAGGACATTGTTGGAGCCGAAATCCGCGTGCACGAGGTGCCGGACTT
CGGGGCAGTCCTCGGCCCAAAGCATCAGCTCATCGAGAGCCTGCGCGACGGACGCACTGACGGTGTCGTC
CATCACAGTTTGCCAGTGATACACATGGGGATCAGCAATCGCGCATATGAAATCACGCCATGTAGTGTAT
TGACCGATTCCTTGCGGTCCGAATGGGCCGAACCCGCTCGTCTGGCTAAGATCGGCCGCAGCGATCGCAT
CCATGGCCTCCGCGACCGGCTGCAGTTATCATCATCATCATAGACACACGAAATAAAGTAATCAGATTAT
CAGTTAAAGCTATGTAATATTTACACCATAACCAATCAATTAAAAAATAGATCAGTTTAAAGAAAGATCA
AAGCTCAAAAAAATAAAAAGAGAAAAGGGTCCTAACCAAGAAAATGAAGGAGAAAAACTAGAAATTTACC
TGCAGAACAGCGGGCAGTTCGGTTTCAGGCAGGTCTTGCAACGTGACACCCTGTGCACGGCGGGAGATGC
AATAGGTCAGGCTCTCGCTGAATTCCCCAATGTCAAGCACTTCCGGAATCGGGAGCGCGGCCGATGCAAA
GTGCCGATAAACATAACGATCTTTGTAGAAACCATCGGCGCAGCTATTTACCCGCAGGACATATCCACGC
CCTCCTACATCGAAGCTGAAAGCACGAGATTCTTCGCCCTCCGAGAGCTGCATCAGGTCGGAGACGCTGT
CGAACTTTTCGATCAGAAACTTCTCGACAGACGTCGCGGTGAGTTCAGGCTTTTTCATTCTGCAAAAGAG
AACCAGACAACAGGGTAAGTGCCTAGCAGTAAACAAACAGAACTCATCACAAGCAAACAGCAACATCATA
TTCATACCAACAGGTCATGTGTGTTCATCACATCATTAGTACTAAGCATGCCATCATCCAAGTATATCAA
AGTAAGGGCAAAGAGCATGCATGATCATCAGGTGCACAAAAGAATCATCAAATTGTAGCAGTACATATCT
TCATCTATCATGCATATCTATCCATAACAGGACGATGCATGTTGACCAGGTAAAAGCTACAGGATCCTAT
AGGAACAGCAGCGTATATATCTTCACCAATCTTAGCATCTTAATCATGTGGCACATGCAGTTTCAATTTA
AGCACATGAGCTAGTTGATTATGAGGTACCAGAGAATCATCAAACTGATGTAGCAGCATATATCCTCATC
TATCATGCAATCTAATCTAATCTAACTAAACAGGAAAGGTGTGCTATTCAGTTAAAAGCTACCGCATCAT
ATACAAACGGCAGCATAAGAAAAAGCATAATCATCTTAATCATGCAACAAACGCAGATTCATAATAAGCC
CAAGAGCTAGCTTGTGATGATCTTATTCTACTCTGATCTACAGCAATCAGATAACGACCTAACCTTGCAC
ATGGCAACAAAACAATCGATCGGACGAATCAGTTGTTTGTTCCTAGCTAGCACCATCGAACCAGATAATA
GATGCACGTACAGATCCCGAAAACGAACCCAAAAACAGGGCAGACCTAGCTGAACCTAGGCAGCGACCCA
GCAGATCGTGAGAACGATCTCATCTACGAACAGCCTAGAAGCAACCCCACGATTCCCGGACAAACGACCT
AAAATCCCCACAAATCACATGAGCATGACAGGATAAACAGCGGAACCGATCAGATCTACACGAAAACCCC
ACCTCCCAGCCACCCACGATCAGGAAACACGCGGATCTAGCATGATTTCGTCAACGCCTCAGCCTAGTTC
CTAGCCACAGACCAAGCAGAACCACCAAACCACGCCGAGCGAGGAGATGGGGCAAGAGGACGGGGGACAC
GATCGCCGTACCTTGAAGCGGGGGAAGGATCGCCGAGGGTCGCGAGAAGAGCAATTTGGATTTGGAACCC
GGGGGTTGTGCGCTCCGAACGATCAGACGATGTGAGATTGTGGGAAGAGGCGCGGAGGGCCCTGTATTTA
TGGGCTGCGACGGGGGGAGGAGAGGTGGGGAGGGTTGGGGAAGGAATCCCCCACCCGTGCCGTGACGGTT
CCGGGCCGTGTGAGAGGAGCCCGCTCGTGTCCGCCACGCAATTTCCGCGATCGGAGCGGAGCTTTCGAGA
GGCGGCTGGATGGTTGGTGGCCGTTAGATTTGTAGACGCCGTTAACGCCTCGCCTCCACCGGGAAGAGTT
TTGAGCAGCCGCTTATGACAATGGCTTAACGACGTTAGACGGAGCGTTAGTGGCAGGCCATGATAGAATA
GACGTATTGCAATGGGATTATAATTAAATAAATAAGAATATAATAAGATATGGCAAGTCGGCACTCATGA
CATGGTGTCCGAAATGATAGTGCTCACTTTCTTAGCCGAGAAAGTTGACGCGACTGATTTAGAAGTTAAG
ATATTATTTCTCTCTTCTTTTCTTTCCTCGTCATATAAGGATGAAATAAACTTTAGAGATTGCCGGTAGT
GATTTTGGATTTCGGCGATCAGGCTTGGTTTGCCGGTTTCGGACGGTGTGCCTTAGGCCACCCGCAGTGT
ATCTTGTAATGTTCAACCGATAAGCAAGGGTGGGGCTCAAGCAAGTAGTAAACAACTATGTCAAATGTCA
CCATGGTTATGGTCTTGTTTAGTTGGCTTCCTCCGCAAGAATTCAAGCTTAGCGTCGATCTAGTAACATA
GATGACACCGCGCGCGATAATTTATCCTAGTTTGCGCGCTATATTTTGTTTTCTATCGCGTATTAAATGT
ATAATTGCGGGACTCTAATCATAAAAACCCATCTCATAAATAACGTCATGCATTACATGTTAATTATTAC
ATGCTTAACGTAATTCAACAGAAATTATATGATAATCATCGCAAGACCGGCAACAGGATTCAATCTTAAG
AAACTTTATTGCCAAATGTTTGAACGATCTGCTTGACAAGCTCATTTCTTCTTCTTAGCCTGACCAGCTT
TCTTAGTAGCAGCAGGCCTCTTGTGCTTAACGGAGGTCTGAGCGTACTCAAGCCACTCTTTGTTGGAGAT
GGCGATCTTCACCTTGTCCAGCTTCTCATCTTCCGCTTTCTTAAACTGCCCGATAGCCCAGAGAACCTAT
AACACGGGAGAAACCAAAAAGCAAACTCATTTCACGCCAAATACTACAGATTTCTCAAAAATTAAGTTAT
AATCCATATATCCTGACAAGAAATTGATTAAAACACAGTTGCTTTACCTTTCTCGCAATGTTGTAAGCCC
CGTTTGCATCAGCATTCTTCGGCAGGATAGCGTTCTCTTGAGCCTCATAGTTACGGCTGTCGTAGAAGAT
CCCGTCAGAGTTCTTGACCGGAGAGATAAGGAAGTCCACATCGGTCCTTCCGGTGATAGAGTTCCTCATC
TGGAGCATGAGAGACATGAGGGCCATGAATGAGCTGTAGAATGCCTTGTCGCTCTGCTCGCACAAAAGAG
CCCTGATATCACCCTGCTGGTAGTTGATGCCGTACTTGTTGAACAGTTCTTTGTAGGCAGAGGTGAGGCA
CACTTCTTCCCAGTCGAACACGTTGTTTTTCTTCGGATTTCGGAAGATCCTGATACGGTTCCCGTAGGAG
TAGAGCTTCCACTTCTTAATGTAGTCGGCGTCGGTCCTGCTGAAGTTCTTATAGTCGAGAGCGAACTCGA
AAAGATCCTCTTCCGGCACGTACATGATCCTGTCGAAAGACGAGATGAACTTCTTGCTGTCGGCGATCGA
GGTGTACTTGGTCTTGAGCAGGTTCACGAAACCAGTAGAAGGATCGATCTTGCTGGTGAGCCAAGCAGGG
ATATAGAAGATGAAGCCGTTCTGGGTGCTCATGCTCTTGAAGGACTCGAACTTGTTCGTGATCTGGTATC
CCTTAAGAGCACCACCGGTAGCGCAAGGGTTGCTCTTTTTGTCCACCATGTAGTTGAGCTTGTCGATGAG
CATCTTCTCGAACTTTTGGTAGACCTGCTTCTCAACCTGTAGCAATAATTAAAACAAAAATACCACAAAC
AGTTAGAACTGAGGCAAGAAGAATGAATGCAGAGAAAAAAAATCTTAGCTATTCATGGAAATGGAAGTGC
GACGAACACCTAAAATGCAAGGAGCATAACCAAATGCAGAACTTACCTTCACTCTACTGTTCTTGAACCC
AGAGTTGAGGTCCTCAAGAGCGATCACAGCATCGTACTTTTCCACCAGCTCGCAGATCTTATGCACCACC
TGAGAGATGTAGCCGGCCTTCAACTCTTTGATGTTTTCGATAGAAGTCCAGTTCTGCCTGGCCTCGAAAC
GCTCTTTTTCTTTCTTATCGAGGAGTGAGTGGTAGTCGGTCTTGATCCTGATGCCGTTGAAATTGTTGAT
AATCTCGTTCAGGCTGTACTGCTCGACGATGTTTCCCTTTCCGTCCACCACAACGATGTAGAGGAGGTTT
CTCTCACCACGATCGATTCCGATCACGTAAGGGTTATCATCGTGCTTGAGCAGCACCCTCACCTTTAATT
GTAGAAAACCAGTAAAACATGGACAATTAGGAGGCATCGATTATCTAACCAAAGACTTTAACAACACTAA
TCTGCCACTAATATTCATGAGAAGTCCTTACCTCGGTATTGATCTTGAAGATGTTCTTCGGGCACTTGTT
GATAGCGATCGGGATATGAAGCTCGTACTGGTCCTCGCTGAACCTTTTGTCCTTGTAGACGTCGTAAGAC
AGCGTGGTGGTCTTTTTCGGGTTGTCAGGATTCTTGTTAGCGATTGGAGAGTTGGCCGGGTGAACAACCA
ACTCTTCTTTCTTGAGTGAGGCCCTACGCATGAAGAGTTCAGCACCACCAGAAAGTCTGATCTGCCCGTG
GTTGTTCTCGTCGAAAAGCAGCTTGAAGTACATCGTATGGAGGTTAGGAGTTCCGTGGCTCTTGTCGGAG
AAGTCCTTGTTATAGATCTGGAACATGTAGAGCTTGCCCTCTTCGACCAACTTGTCAACCTGTTATAACA
GTAAAAATTACTTTAGAAACAAAACAAAAGTGTGGTCTTTTAGGAATGATTATTGATCAGTTCATAGTTT
AAAATCTTGTGTTTTTATCGTAAAAGTGTGGACCAGGATTTACCTCTTTCTTGGAGGCGCTCTCGAAGCT
AACTTTGTAACCCTGTTCCTCAACCTCACGGTAGAACCCGGCGATATCCTTGTACTTTTCTGTCTCGCTG
AAGTTAAAGTCGTAAGCGTTAGACCACTTCGGGTAACGCGAGATGCTGTCCTTGAAGAAATCGATGAGCT
TGTGGCAGTCGTTGAGGTTGAACATGTCGCCTTTCTTGAAGGTCCCGTTCTTGTAGATTTTCTGGATGTC
CTCAGACGGGTTGTAGTAGGCCATCCATTTCTTGCTGAAGAACACCTTAGGAAGCATCTTGTTCGGTCCC
GGAAGGAGCTTGTAGTTGATCTTCTCATAGTTCCCGTTCACGTCATCCTTGTCGATCTTTTGGAGGCACT
TGGCGTATTTCTTGTCCATGATGGCCAGGTAGTACTTAGACCCGTACCTAATGAATTAATAGAAAAATCA
GGCAAATTAGAAAAGAAATAATTCTCAAAAGAGAACAACTGAGGTCAGAAAATAGCATTCATCAACTGAA
ACTAGGTATTTCTTCATATGATACTAACCTGAGGATGGTGGCCCTGTAATCTGTCTCTTTGTCTTTGTCC
CATCCGCCCATGAACTGCGGGTTCTGAAAGTACAACTTGAACTTGTCCTTGCTGTAAGGCTTCTGGGTCA
CGTAGTTTCTGATGGCGTCGTAGATATGGTCCACCTTGAGGAGGATATCGTAAGCGAGCACGAAATCCCC
GTAGAAAGACTCGTCCCTATTAGTCTCTTTGCCCTCTCCGAAGAAGGCCTTGATATAGTTCTCGAAGGAC
TTCACGCTGTCGAGCAAATCCTTCATGATCGCGACGACAGCGTCGTTCTTCTTCAGACTCTTCTCGAGGA
CGAAATCAGCATCGAACAACTTCTCAGAGGACCCGTACACCTAATAATATCATCAGAGGAAAACTCAATT
CTTATATCTTACAGAAATGAACAACAAAATACATGTAGCAGAGAGGAAAACAATCATAAGTAACAACTTA
CCTTGTAGATCTCGTCGACCTTCTGGATGATGATCTCTTTGAGCTTCTCGACCACGCTGAGATCAGCATC
AGCGTATTCTTGAAGCTGCTCGAGGCTGAAAGAGCCGATCTTCTTGAACGACTTACGCCTGTCATCCTCG
TACTTCTCAGTGACGACAGCCTTCTTCTTGAGGTGGATGTCATCGTACTCAGCATTCCACTTGTCCCTGA
TCACGTTCCACTCGCCGAAAATATCCTTGCTGATGGTGCTGATAGCAGGTCCGTTCTTAACGAAGATCCC
AGCGCTGCTGTACTCGTCGAAGTTCTTGAAAAGCTTCTCCAACTTCTTGATGGACGAGAAGATCTCGCTG
TTCTTGTTGAGGGTGTTACGGAAAACCTCAAGCACTTCCTCGTCAGAGGTGTAACCCTCACCGTAAAATG
AGAGGCTCTCACGATCAGAGAGAACCTGCAAGAAACAGCAAAGAGAGAGTTAAGATATAAGTGAACAAGA
AAGTCTTGGGATCGACATACATACAATCAATTGATCAAATTCCTAGGATTAAACATATGAAATAGGAAAG
ACAGACCTGCTTGTAGAGCGGCTTGAACTTCGGGAGCTTCTGCTTCGTTTTCTGGTTGTACAGGTTGATG
TACTCGTTGAGTCCCTTAATCTTCTCCCCAGACTCGGTCACGAATCCTCCGATAATAGCGTTGTACACGT
CGATGCCCTCTTGGGTGAGAACGAAGTTGAAGAACTCCCCTTCAAAAAAGTCCTCGACGTCGTAGTCGCT
GTTGAGGATCTTCTCTTTGATTTCTTGCACCTCGTGCTTATCGAAGATGGCGTCCACCTGAGATTGTTTG
CAAAGAAAAATCTCAAAGCATGTACAATCTATAAACTTATGATGGAAAAAGAAAAGAAAGGTAACTAAGG
AATGTTACCTTCTCGAAGATGTCCATGTTGCTGATGTAACGCGTGAGGTTCTCGTTGATGCATCTGAAAG
CGATAGAGGTGCTCTTGGCCTCTTCGCTGAACATGTTTTCCCTGTTTCTGAAGAATCCGGTGAAGGCAGT
AGTGAATCCGTTGAAGCTGTTCACGAGAGCGATCTCATCCTTATCGTCCAGGAACTCAGGCAGGATTGTC
TCGATAATATCCTTCTTGAAGAGGCTCTTGTATCCCTCGTTTCCCTTGAAAGCCTTGGCGATCTCTTTAC
GGAGGTTGATCTCGAGGTTCTCAAGCTCTTTGTTCTCTTTCTCGGTCCTGGTTTTCTTACGGAAGAGGCT
GATGTAGTTGTTGAGGTTCTTGAGCTTGATGCTGTGGAGCACATCGTTGATGAAGCTGAGGTAGTACCTG
TCGAGGAGCTTCTTCACGCCCTTGTAATCTTCAGCTCTCTTCTCATCCTCGACGAGGAGCCTCTTGTTGT
CGATATTCTCTTGGGTCTTTCCCACAGGGATAGCCTTGAACCTGAGGGTCTTAGAGAGGCTGTAGCAGTT
GGTAAACTTCTCGAGCTTGCTCATTCCTGCAGAAGTAACACCAAACAACAGGGTGAGCATCGACAAAAGA
AACAGTACCAAGCAAATAAATAGCGTATGAAGGCAGGGCTAAAAAAATCCACATATAGCTGCTGCATATG
CCATCATCCAAGTATATCAAGATCAAAATAATTATAAAACATACTTGTTTATTATAATAGATAGGTACTC
AAGGTTAGAGCATATGAATAGATGCTGCATATGCCATCATGTATATGCATCAGTAAAACCCACATCAACA
TGTATACCTATCCTAGATCGATATTTCCATCCATCTTAAACTCGTAACTATGAAGATGTATGACACACAC
ATACAGTTCCAAAATTAATAAATACACCAGGTAGTTTGAAACAGTATTCTACTCCGATCTAGAACGAATG
AACGACCGCCCAACCACACCACATCATCACAACCAAGCGAACAAAAAGCATCTCTGTATATGCATCAGTA
AAACCCGCATCAACATGTATACCTATCCTAGATCGATATTTCCATCCATCATCTTCAATTCGTAACTATG
AATATGTATGGCACACACATACAGATCCAAAATTAATAAATCCACCAGGTAGTTTGAAACAGAATTCTAC
TCCGATCTAGAACGACCGCCCAACCAGACCACATCATCACAACCAAGACAAAAAAAAGCATGAAAAGATG
ACCCGACAAACAAGTGCACGGCATATATTGAAATAAAGGAAAAGGGCAAACCAAACCCTATGCAACGAAA
CAAAAAAAATCATGAAATCGATCCCGTCTGCGGAACGGCTAGAGCCATCCCAGGATTCCCCAAAGAGAAA
CACTGGCAAGTTAGCAATCAGAACGTGTCTGACGTACAGGTCGCATCCGTGTACGAACGCTAGCAGCACG
GATCTAACACAAACACGGATCTAACACAAACATGAACAGAAGTAGAACTACCGGGCCCTAACCATGGACC
GGAACGCCGATCTAGAGAAGGTAGAGAGGGGGGGGGGGAGGACGAGCGGCGTACCTTGAAGCGGAGGTGC
CGACGGGTGGATTTGGGGGAGATCTGGTTGTGTGTGTGTGCGCTCCGAACAACACGAGGTTGGGGAAAGA
GGGTGTGGAGGGGGTGTCTATTTATTACGGCGGGCGAGGAAGGGAAAGCGAAGGAGCGGTGGGAAAGGAA
TCCCCCGTAGCTGCCGTGCCGTGAGAGGAGGAGGAGGCCGCCTGCCGTGCCGGCTCACGTCTGCCGCTCC
GCCACGCAATTTCTGGATGCCGACAGCGGAGCAAGTCCAACGGTGGAGCGGAACTCTCGAGAGGGGTCCA
GAGGCAGCGACAGAGATGCCGTGCCGTCTGCTTCGCTTGGCCCGACGCGACGCTGCTGGTTCGCTGGTTG
GTGTCCGTTAGACTCGTCGACGGCGTTTAACAGGCTGGCATTATCTACTCGAAACAAGAAAAATGTTTCC
TTAGTTTTTTTAATTTCTTAAAGGGTATTTGTTTAATTTTTAGTCACTTTATTTTATTCTATTTTATATC
TAAATTATTAAATAAAAAAACTAAAATAGAGTTTTAGTTTTCTTAATTTAGAGGCTAAAATAGAATAAAA
TAGATGTACTAAAAAAATTAGTCTATAAAAACCATTAACCCTAAACCCTAAATGGATGTACTAATAAAAT
GGATGAAGTATTATATAGGTGAAGCTATTTGCAAAAAAAAAGGAGAACACATGCACACTAAAAAGATAAA
ACTGTAGAGTCCTGTTGTCAAAATACTCAATTGTCCTTTAGACCATGTCTAACTGTTCATTTATATGATT
CTCTAAAACACTGATATTATTGTAGTACTATAGATTATATTATTCGTAGAGTAAAGTTTAAATATATGTA
TAAAGATAGATAAACTGCACTTCAAACAAGTGTGACAAAAAAAATATGTGGTAATTTTTTATAACTTAGA
CATGCAATGCTCATTATCTCTAGAGAGGGGCACGACCGGGTCACGCTGCACCTCCACTATGCCTGAGACC
CAATACGCAAACCGCCTCTCCCCGCGCGTTGGCCGATTCATTAATGCAGCTGGCACGACAGGTTTCCCGA
CTGGAAAGCGGGCAGTGAGCGCAACGCAATTAATGTGAGTTAGCTCACTCATTAGGCACCCCAGGCTTTA
CACTTTATGCTTCCGGCTCGTATGTTGTGTGGAATTGTGAGCGGATAACAATTTCACACATACTAGAGAA
AGAGGAGAAATACTAGATGGCTTCCTCCGAGGACGTTATCAAAGAGTTCATGCGTTTCAAAGTTCGTATG
GAAGGTTCCGTTAACGGTCACGAGTTCGAAATCGAAGGTGAAGGTGAAGGTCGTCCGTACGAAGGTACCC
AGACCGCTAAACTGAAAGTTACCAAAGGTGGTCCGCTGCCGTTCGCTTGGGACATCCTGTCCCCGCAGTT
CCAGTACGGTTCCAAAGCTTACGTTAAACACCCGGCTGACATCCCGGACTACCTGAAACTGTCCTTCCCG
GAAGGTTTCAAATGGGAACGTGTTATGAACTTCGAGGACGGTGGTGTTGTTACCGTTACCCAGGACTCCT
CCCTGCAAGACGGTGAGTTCATCTACAAAGTTAAACTGCGTGGTACCAACTTCCCGTCCGACGGTCCGGT
TATGCAGAAAAAAACCATGGGTTGGGAAGCTTCCACCGAACGTATGTACCCGGAGGACGGTGCTCTGAAA
GGTGAAATCAAAATGCGTCTGAAACTGAAAGACGGTGGTCACTACGACGCTGAAGTTAAAACCACCTACA
TGGCTAAAAAACCGGTTCAGCTGCCGGGTGCTTACAAAACCGACATCAAACTGGACATCACCTCCCACAA
CGAGGACTACACCATCGTTGAACAGTACGAACGTGCTGAAGGTCGTCACTCCACCGGTGCTTAATAACGC
TGATAGTGCTAGTGTAGATCGCTACTAGAGCCAGGCATCAAATAAAACGAAAGGCTCAGTCGAAAGACTG
GGCCTTTCGTTTTATCTGTTGTTTGTCGGTGAACGCTCTCTACTAGAGTCACACTGGCTCACCTTCGGGT
GGGCCTTTCTGCGTTTATAGGTCTCAGGGATTACGAATTCCCATGGGGAGGTGCAGCGTGACCCGGTCGT
GCCCCTCTCTAGAGATAATGAGCATTGCATGTCTAAGTTATAAAAAATTACCACATATTTTTTTTGTCAC
ACTTGTTTGAAGTGCAGTTTATCTATCTTTATACATATATTTAAACTTTACTCTACGAATAATATAATCT
ATAGTACTACAATAATATCAGTGTTTTAGAGAATCATATAAATGAACAGTTAGACATGGTCTAAAGGACA
ATTGAGTATTTTGACAACAGGACTCTACAGTTTTATCTTTTTAGTGTGCATGTGTTCTCCTTTTTTTTTG
CAAATAGCTTCACCTATATAATACTTCATCCATTTTATTAGTACATCCATTTAGGGTTTAGGGTTAATGG
TTTTTATAGACTAATTTTTTTAGTACATCTATTTTATTCTATTTTAGCCTCTAAATTAAGAAAACTAAAA
CTCTATTTTAGTTTTTTTATTTAATAATTTAGATATAAAATAGAATAAAATAAAGTGACTAAAAATTAAA
CAAATACCCTTTAAGAAATTAAAAAAACTAAGGAAACATTTTTCTTGTTTCGAGTAGATAATGCCAGCCT
GTTAAACGCCGTCGACGAGTCTAACGGACACCAACCAGCGAACCAGCAGCGTCGCGTCGGGCCAAGCGAA
GCAGACGGCACGGCATCTCTGTCGCTGCCTCTGGACCCCTCTCGAGAGTTCCGCTCCACCGTTGGACTTG
CTCCGCTGTCGGCATCCAGAAATTGCGTGGCGGAGCGGCAGACGTGAGCCGGCACGGCAGGCGGCCTCCT
CCTCCTCTCACGGCACGGCAGCTACGGGGGATTCCTTTCCCACCGCTCCTTCGCTTTCCCTTCCTCGCCC
GCCGTAATAAATAGACACCCCCTCCACACCCTCTTTCCCCAACCTCGTGTTGTTCGGAGCGCACACACAC
ACAACCAGATCTCCCCCAAATCCACCCGTCGGCACCTCCGCTTCAAGGTACGCCGCTCGTCCTCCCCCCC
CCCCCCTCTCTACCTTCTCTAGATCGGCGTTCCGGTCCATGGTTAGGGCCCGGTAGTTCTACTTCTGTTC
ATGTTTGTGTTAGATCCGTGTTTGTGTTAGATCCGTGCTGCTAGCGTTCGTACACGGATGCGACCTGTAC
GTCAGACACGTTCTGATTGCTAACTTGCCAGTGTTTCTCTTTGGGGAATCCTGGGATGGCTCTAGCCGTT
CCGCAGACGGGATCGATTTCATGATTTTTTTTGTTTCGTTGCATAGGGTTTGGTTTGCCCTTTTCCTTTA
TTTCAATATATGCCGTGCACTTGTTTGTCGGGTCATCTTTTCATGCTTTTTTTTGTCTTGGTTGTGATGA
TGTGGTCTGGTTGGGCGGTCGTTCTAGATCGGAGTAGAATTCTGTTTCAAACTACCTGGTGGATTTATTA
ATTTTGGATCTGTATGTGTGTGCCATACATATTCATAGTTACGAATTGAAGATGATGGATGGAAATATCG
ATCTAGGATAGGTATACATGTTGATGCGGGTTTTACTGATGCATATACAGAGATGCTTTTTGTTCGCTTG
GTTGTGATGATGTGGTGTGGTTGGGCGGTCGTTCATTCGTTCTAGATCGGAGTAGAATACTGTTTCAAAC
TACCTGGTGTATTTATTAATTTTGGAACTGTATGTGTGTGTCATACATCTTCATAGTTACGAGTTTAAGA
TGGATGGAAATATCGATCTAGGATAGGTATACATGTTGATGTGGGTTTTACTGATGCATATACATGATGG
CATATGCAGCATCTATTCATATGCTCTAACCTTGAGTACCTATCTATTATAATAAACAAGTATGTTTTAT
AATTATTTTGATCTTGATATACTTGGATGATGGCATATGCAGCAGCTATATGTGGATTTTTTTAGCCCTG
CCTTCATACGCTATTTATTTGCTTGGTACTGTTTCTTTTGTCGATGCTCACCCTGTTGTTTGGTGTTACT
TCTGCAGGAATGGCGATGCCGTATGCCTCTCTTTCCCCGGCAGGCGACCGCCGCTCCTCCCCGGCCGCCA
CCGCCACCGCCTCCCTCCTCCCCTTCTGCCGCTCCTCCCCCTTCTCCGCCGGCGGCAATGGCGGCATGGG
GGAGGAGGCGCGGATGGACGGGAGGTGGATGGCGAGGCCGGTGCCCTTCACGGCGGCGCAGTACGAGGAG
CTGGAGCACCAGGCGCTCATATACAAGTACCTGGTGGCCGGCGTGTCCGTCCCGCCGGATCTCGTGCTCC
CCATCCGCCGCGGCATCGAGTCCCTCGCCGCCCGCTTCTACCACAACCCCCTCGCCATCGGGTACGGATC
GTACCTGGGCAAGAAGGTGGATCCGGAGCCGGGCCGGTGCCGGCGCACGGACGGCAAGAAGTGGCGGTGC
GCCAAGGAGGCCGCCTCCGACTCCAAGTATTGCGAGCGCCACATGCACCGCGGCCGCAACCGTTCAAGAA
AGCCTGTGGAAACGCAGCTCGTCTCGCACTCCCAGCCGCCGGCCGCCTCCGTCGTGCCGCCCCTCGCCAC
CGGCTTCCACAACCACTCCCTCTACCCCGCCATCGGCGGCACCAACGGTGGTGGAGGCGGGGGGAACAAC
GGCATGTCCATGCCCGGCACGTTCTCCTCCGCGCTGGGGCCGCCTCAGCAGCACATGGGCAACAATGCCG
CCTCTCCCTACGCGGCTCTCGGCGGCGCCGGAACATGCAAAGATTTCAGGTATACCGCATATGGAATAAG
ATCTTTGGCAGACGAGCAGAGTCAGCTCATGACAGAAGCCATGAACACCTCCGTGGAGAACCCATGGCGC
CTGCCGCCATCTTCTCAAACGACTACATTCCCGCTCTCAAGCTACTCTCCTCAGCTTGGAGCAACGAGTG
ACCTGGGTCAGAACAACAGCAGCAACAACAACAGCGGCGTCAAGGCCGAGGGACAGCAGCAGCAGCAGCC
GCTCTCCTTCCCGGGGTGCGGCGACTTCGGCAGCGGCGACTCCGCGAAGCAGGAGAACCAGACGCTGCGG
CCGTTCTTCGACGAGTGGCCCAAGACGAGGGACTCGTGGTCGGACCTGACCGACGACAACTCGAACGTCG
CCTCCTTCTCGGCCACCCAGCTGTCGATCTCGATACCCATGACGTCCTCCGACTTCTCCGCCGCCAGCTC
CCAGTCGCCCAACGGCATGCTGTTCGCCGGCGAGATGTACGCGGCCGCTGCCATGCAGCAGCAACACCTG
ATGCAGATGAACCAGAGCATGATGGGGGGCTACGCTTCCTCTACCACTGCCACCACTGATCTCATTCAGC
AGTACCTGGATGAGAACAAGCAGCTGATCCTGGCCATCCTCGACAACCAGAACAACGGCAAGGTGGAGGA
GTGCGCACGGAACCAAGCTAAGCTCCAGCAGAACCTCATGTACCTCGCCGCCATCGCCGACAGCCAGCCT
CCGCAGACGGCATCGCTGTCTCAGTACCCGTCCAACCTGATGATGCAGTCCGGGCCGCGGTACATGCAGC
AGCAGTCGGCGCAGATGATGTCGCCGCAGTCGCTGATGGCGGCGCGGTCGTCGATGATGTACGCGCAGCA
GGCCATGTCGCCGCTCCAGCAGCAGCAGCAGCAGCAGCAGCACCAGGCGGCCGCGCACGGCCAGCTGGGG
ATGTCCTCCGGCGCGACCACCGGGTTCAACCTCCTGCACGGTGAGGCCAGCATGGGCGGCGGCGGCGGCG
CCACTGGCAACAGCATGATGAACGCCAGCGTCTTTTCGGACTATGGCCGCGGCGGCAGCGGCGCCAAGGA
GGGGTCGACCTCGCTGTCGGCCGACGCTCGCGGCGCCAACTCTGGCGCGCACAGCGGCGACGGGGAGTAC
CTCAAGGGCACCGAGGAGGAAGGAAGCTAGGCTTGTCAAGCAGATCGTTCAAACATTTGGCAATAAAGTT
TCTTAAGATTGAATCCTGTTGCCGGTCTTGCGATGATTATCATATAATTTCTGTTGAATTACGTTAAGCA
TGTAATAATTAACATGTAATGCATGACGTTATTTATGAGATGGGTTTTTATGATTAGAGTCCCGCAATTA
TACATTTAATACGCGATAGAAAACAAAATATAGCGCGCAAACTAGGATAAATTATCGCGCGCGGTGTCAT
CTATGTTACTAGATCGACGCTCAGAGAGGATGCACATGTGACCGAGGGA
